Addgene plasmid #222046: pVP120
Purpose: GreenGate BG bridge module containing filler sequence.
Depositing lab: Wayne Parrott. Depositing organization: University of Georgia. Publication: MultiGreen: A multiplexing architecture for GreenGate cloning. Pennetti VJ, LaFayette PR, Parrott WA. PLoS One. 2024 Sep 18;19(9):e0306008. doi: 10.1371/journal.pone.0306008. eCollection 2024. PubMed 39292669.
Backbone
  Vector backbone: pGGC000
  Vector type: Synthetic Biology ; GreenGate compatible cloning vector
Growth in bacteria
  Bacterial resistance: Ampicillin, 100 μg/mL
  Growth temperature: 37°C
  Growth strain: DH5alpha
  Copy number: High Copy
Gene/Insert
  Gene/Insert name: Filler
  Species: Synthetic
  Cloning method: Golden Gate
  Sequencing primers: 5′ n/a
Terms and licenses: Academic/Nonprofit Terms; Industry Terms
How to cite: pVP120 was a gift from Wayne Parrott (Addgene plasmid # 222046 ; http://n2t.net/addgene:222046 ; RRID:Addgene_222046)
