[The description below was written by a language model from this plasmid's Addgene catalogue record and pLannotate feature annotations shown in this document.]
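Description:
pVP120 is a small (about 2.7 kb) GreenGate-compatible entry module built on the pGGC000 backbone and assembled by Golden Gate cloning. It is catalogued as a synthetic biology vector, described as a "BG bridge" module carrying a synthetic filler sequence. In the GreenGate system, entry modules are flanked by type IIS restriction sites that release fragments with defined overhangs, so that parts join in a fixed order. The "BG" name suggests that this module spans from the B overhang to the G overhang, letting a non-functional spacer occupy positions that would otherwise take separate parts. The record does not spell out the overhangs or the enzyme sites. It belongs to the MultiGreen toolkit, an architecture for multiplexing GreenGate assemblies.

The plasmid is propagated in E. coli from a high-copy ColE1/pUC-type origin and selected with ampicillin through a bla (β-lactamase) gene under its own promoter. The remaining annotated features are standard cloning-vector elements. They include a lacI fragment, a CAP binding site, the lac promoter and operator, and a lacZα fragment, along with partial bom and rop sequences carried over from pBR322-type ancestry. SP6 and T7 phage promoters face each other across a short unannotated interval of under 100 nt, which is presumably where the filler sits. The filler itself is not annotated, and its length and composition are not stated. The construct carries no plant promoter, coding sequence, reporter or terminator, which fits its role as an inert placeholder in an assembly rather than an expression unit.
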