Features (pLannotate 1.2.2; 12 found; start..end, strand, type, name):
     96..200     +  promoter       AmpR promoter: bla
    201..1061    +  CDS            AmpR: β-lactamase; bla; confers resistance to ampicillin, carbenicillin, and related antibiotics
   1232..1820    +  rep_origin     ori: high-copy-number ColE1/pMB1/pBR322/pUC origin of replication
   2003..2095    +  CDS            lacI (fragment): lac repressor; lacI; The lac repressor binds to the lac operator to inhibit transcription in E. coli. This inhibition can be relieved by adding lactose or isopropyl-β-D-thiogalactopyranoside (IPTG).
   2108..2129    +  protein_bind   CAP binding site: CAP binding activates transcription in the presence of cAMP. E. coli catabolite activator protein
   2144..2174    +  promoter       lac promoter: promoter for the E. coli lac operon
   2182..2198    +  protein_bind   lac operator: The lac repressor binds to the lac operator to inhibit transcription in E. coli. This inhibition can be relieved by adding lactose or isopropyl-β-D-thiogalactopyranoside (IPTG). lac repressor encoded by lacI
   2212..2230    +  promoter       SP6 promoter: promoter for bacteriophage SP6 RNA polymerase
   2318..2336    -  promoter       T7 promoter: promoter for bacteriophage T7 RNA polymerase
   2338..2490    +  CDS            lacZα (fragment): LacZα fragment of β-galactosidase; lacZ fragment
   2496..2595    -  misc_feature   bom (fragment): basis of mobility region from pBR322
   2697..1       -  CDS            rop (fragment) (across the origin): Rop protein, which maintains plasmids at low copy number; rop
>Addgene plasmid #222046 | pVP120 | addgene full sequence | sequence record 437929 | Addgene NGS Result
GACGAAAGGGCCTCGTGATACGCCTATTTTTATAGGTTAATGTCATGATAATAATGGTTTCTTAGACGTC
AGGTGGCACTTTTCGGGGAAATGTGCGCGGAACCCCTATTTGTTTATTTTTCTAAATACATTCAAATATG
TATCCGCTCATGAGACAATAACCCTGATAAATGCTTCAATAATATTGAAAAAGGAAGAGTATGAGTATTC
AACATTTCCGTGTCGCCCTTATTCCCTTTTTTGCGGCATTTTGCCTTCCTGTTTTTGCTCACCCAGAAAC
GCTGGTGAAAGTAAAAGATGCTGAAGATCAGTTGGGTGCACGAGTGGGTTACATCGAACTGGATCTCAAC
AGCGGTAAGATCCTTGAGAGTTTTCGCCCCGAAGAACGTTTTCCAATGATGAGCACTTTTAAAGTTCTGC
TATGTGGCGCGGTATTATCCCGTATTGACGCCGGGCAAGAGCAACTCGGTCGCCGCATACACTATTCTCA
GAATGACTTGGTTGAGTACTCACCAGTCACAGAAAAGCATCTTACGGATGGCATGACAGTAAGAGAATTA
TGCAGTGCTGCCATAACCATGAGTGATAACACTGCGGCCAACTTACTTCTGACAACGATCGGAGGACCGA
AGGAGCTAACCGCTTTTTTGCACAACATGGGGGATCATGTAACTCGCCTTGATCGTTGGGAACCGGAGCT
GAATGAAGCCATACCAAACGACGAGCGTGACACCACGATGCCTGTAGCAATGGCAACAACGTTGCGCAAA
CTATTAACTGGCGAACTACTTACTCTAGCTTCCCGGCAACAATTAATAGACTGGATGGAGGCGGATAAAG
TTGCAGGACCACTTCTGCGCTCGGCCCTTCCGGCTGGCTGGTTTATTGCTGATAAATCTGGAGCCGGTGA
GCGTGGCTCTCGAGGTATCATTGCAGCACTGGGGCCAGATGGTAAGCCCTCCCGTATCGTAGTTATCTAC
ACGACGGGGAGTCAGGCAACTATGGATGAACGAAATAGACAGATCGCTGAGATAGGTGCCTCACTGATTA
AGCATTGGTAACTGTCAGACCAAGTTTACTCATATATACTTTAGATTGATTTAAAACTTCATTTTTAATT
TAAAAGGATCTAGGTGAAGATCCTTTTTGATAATCTCATGACCAAAATCCCTTAACGTGAGTTTTCGTTC
CACTGAGCGTCAGACCCCGTAGAAAAGATCAAAGGATCTTCTTGAGATCCTTTTTTTCTGCGCGTAATCT
GCTGCTTGCAAACAAAAAAACCACCGCTACCAGCGGTGGTTTGTTTGCCGGATCAAGAGCTACCAACTCT
TTTTCCGAAGGTAACTGGCTTCAGCAGAGCGCAGATACCAAATACTGTTCTTCTAGTGTAGCCGTAGTTA
GGCCACCACTTCAAGAACTCTGTAGCACCGCCTACATACCTCGCTCTGCTAATCCTGTTACCAGTGGCTG
CTGCCAGTGGCGATAAGTCGTGTCTTACCGGGTTGGACTCAAGACGATAGTTACCGGATAAGGCGCAGCG
GTCGGGCTGAACGGGGGGTTCGTGCACACAGCCCAGCTTGGAGCGAACGACCTACACCGAACTGAGATAC
CTACAGCGTGAGCTATGAGAAAGCGCCACGCTTCCCGAAGGGAGAAAGGCGGACAGGTATCCGGTAAGCG
GCAGGGTCGGAACAGGAGAGCGCACGAGGGAGCTTCCAGGGGGAAACGCCTGGTATCTTTATAGTCCTGT
CGGGTTTCGCCACCTCTGACTTGAGCGTCGATTTTTGTGATGCTCGTCAGGGGGGCGGAGCCTATGGAAA
AACGCCAGCAACGCGGCCTTTTTACGGTTCCTGGCCTTTTGCTGGCCTTTTGCTCACATGTTCTTTCCTG
CGTTATCCCCTGATTCTGTGGATAACCGTATTACCGCCTTTGAGTGAGCTGATACCGCTCGCCGCAGCCG
AACGACCGAGCGCAGCGAGTCAGTGAGCGAGGAAGCGGAAGAGCGCCCAATACGCAAACCGCCTCTCCCC
GCGCGTTGGCCGATTCATTAATGCAGCTGGCACGACAGGTTTCCCGACTGGAAAGCGGGCAGTGAGCGCA
ACGCAATTAATGTGAGTTAGCTCACTCATTAGGCACCCCAGGCTTTACACTTTATGCTTCCGGCTCGTAT
GTTGTGTGGAATTGTGAGCGGATAACAATTTCACACGAGCTATTTAGGTGACACTATAGAAGTGAAGCTT
GGTCTCAAACACCTTCATCCTTATCGAAGCTTGCTGCCAATGATTAGGATTATTGCGTATTGAGACCGAA
TTCTCGCCCTATAGTGAGTCGTATTACCTGGCCGTCGTTTTACAACGTCGTGACTGGGAAAACCCTGGCG
TTACCCAACTTAATCGCCTTGCAGCACATCCCCCTTTCGCCAGCTGGCGTAATAGCGAAGAGGCCCGCAC
CGATCGCCCTTCCCAACAGTTGCGCAGCCTGAATGGCGAATGGCGCCTGATGCGGTATTTTCTCCTTACG
CATCTGTGCGGTATTTCACACCGCATATGGTGCACTCTCAGTACAATCTGCTCTGATGCCGCATAGTTAA
GCCAGCCCCGACACCCGCCAACACCCGCTGACGCGCCCTGACGGGCTTGTCTGCTCCCGGCATCCGCTTA
CAGACAAGCTGTGACCGTCTCCGGGAGCTGCATGTGTCAGAGGTTTTCACCGTCATCACCGAAACGCGCG
A
